>Addgene plasmid #223132 | pCMV-T7-TadCBEd-SpCas9(ARGIMR)-P2A-EGFP (BKS1036) | addgene full sequence | sequence record 451166 | Addgene NGS Result
AGCTACAACAAGGCAAGGCTTGACCGACAATTGCATGAAGAATCTGCTTAGGGTTAGGCGTTTTGCGCTG
CTTCGCGATGTACGGGCCAGATATACGCGTTGACATTGATTATTGACTAGTTATTAATAGTAATCAATTA
CGGGGTCATTAGTTCATAGCCCATATATGGAGTTCCGCGTTACATAACTTACGGTAAATGGCCCGCCTGG
CTGACCGCCCAACGACCCCCGCCCATTGACGTCAATAATGACGTATGTTCCCATAGTAACGCCAATAGGG
ACTTTCCATTGACGTCAATGGGTGGAGTATTTACGGTAAACTGCCCACTTGGCAGTACATCAAGTGTATC
ATATGCCAAGTACGCCCCCTATTGACGTCAATGACGGTAAATGGCCCGCCTGGCATTATGCCCAGTACAT
GACCTTATGGGACTTTCCTACTTGGCAGTACATCTACGTATTAGTCATCGCTATTACCATGGTGATGCGG
TTTTGGCAGTACATCAATGGGCGTGGATAGCGGTTTGACTCACGGGGATTTCCAAGTCTCCACCCCATTG
ACGTCAATGGGAGTTTGTTTTGGCACCAAAATCAACGGGACTTTCCAAAATGTCGTAACAACTCCGCCCC
ATTGACGCAAATGGGCGGTAGGCGTGTACGGTGGGAGGTCTATATAAGCAGAGCTGGTTTAGTGAACCGT
CAGATCCGCTAGAGATCCGCGGCCGCTAATACGACTCACTATAGGGAGAGCCGCCACCATGAAACGGACA
GCCGACGGAAGCGAGTTCGAGTCACCAAAGAAGAAGCGGAAAGTCTCTGAGGTGGAGTTTTCCCACGAGT
ACTGGATGAGACATGCCCTGACCCTGGCCAAGAGGGCACGCGATGAGAGGAAGGCCCCTGTGGGAGCCGT
GCTGGTGCTGAACAATAGAGTGATCGGCGAGGGCTGGAACAGAGCCATCGGCCTGCACGACCCAACAGCC
CATGCCGAAATTATCGCCCTGAGACAGGGCGGCCTGGTCATGCAGAACTACAGACTGATTGACGCCACCC
TGTACGTGACATTCGAGCCTTGCGTGATGTGCGCCGGCGCCATGATCAACTCTAGGATCGGCCGCGTGGT
GTTTGGCGTGAGGAACAGCAAAAGAGGCGCCGCAGGCTCCCTGATGAACGTGCTGAACTACCCCGGCATG
AATCACCGCGTCGAAATTACCGAGGGAATCCTGGCAGATGAATGTGCCGCCCTGCTGTGCGATTTCTACC
GGATGCCTAGACAGGTGTTCAATGCTCAGAAGAAGGCCCAGAGCTCCATCAACTCCGGAGGATCTAGCGG
AGGCTCCTCTGGCTCTGAGACACCTGGCACAAGCGAGAGCGCAACACCTGAAAGCAGCGGGGGCAGCAGC
GGGGGGTCAGACAAGAAGTACAGCATCGGCCTGGCCATCGGCACCAACTCTGTGGGCTGGGCCGTGATCA
CCGACGAGTACAAGGTGCCCAGCAAGAAATTCAAGGTGCTGGGCAACACCGACCGGCACAGCATCAAGAA
GAACCTGATCGGAGCCCTGCTGTTCGACAGCGGCGAAACAGCCGAGGCCACCCGGCTGAAGAGAACCGCC
AGAAGAAGATACACCAGACGGAAGAACCGGATCTGCTATCTGCAAGAGATCTTCAGCAACGAGATGGCCA
AGGTGGACGACAGCTTCTTCCACAGACTGGAAGAGTCCTTCCTGGTGGAAGAGGATAAGAAGCACGAGCG
GCACCCCATCTTCGGCAACATCGTGGACGAGGTGGCCTACCACGAGAAGTACCCCACCATCTACCACCTG
AGAAAGAAACTGGTGGACAGCACCGACAAGGCCGACCTGCGGCTGATCTATCTGGCCCTGGCCCACATGA
TCAAGTTCCGGGGCCACTTCCTGATCGAGGGCGACCTGAACCCCGACAACAGCGACGTGGACAAGCTGTT
CATCCAGCTGGTGCAGACCTACAACCAGCTGTTCGAGGAAAACCCCATCAACGCCAGCGGCGTGGACGCC
AAGGCCATCCTGTCTGCCAGACTGAGCAAGAGCAGACGGCTGGAAAATCTGATCGCCCAGCTGCCCGGCG
AGAAGAAGAATGGCCTGTTCGGAAACCTGATTGCCCTGAGCCTGGGCCTGACCCCCAACTTCAAGAGCAA
CTTCGACCTGGCCGAGGATGCCAAACTGCAGCTGAGCAAGGACACCTACGACGACGACCTGGACAACCTG
CTGGCCCAGATCGGCGACCAGTACGCCGACCTGTTTCTGGCCGCCAAGAACCTGTCCGACGCCATCCTGC
TGAGCGACATCCTGAGAGTGAACACCGAGATCACCAAGGCCCCCCTGAGCGCCTCTATGATCAAGAGATA
CGACGAGCACCACCAGGACCTGACCCTGCTGAAAGCTCTCGTGCGGCAGCAGCTGCCTGAGAAGTACAAA
GAGATTTTCTTCGACCAGAGCAAGAACGGCTACGCCGGCTACATTGACGGCGGAGCCAGCCAGGAAGAGT
TCTACAAGTTCATCAAGCCCATCCTGGAAAAGATGGACGGCACCGAGGAACTGCTCGTGAAGCTGAACAG
AGAGGACCTGCTGCGGAAGCAGCGGACCTTCGACAACGGCAGCATCCCCCACCAGATCCACCTGGGAGAG
CTGCACGCCATTCTGCGGCGGCAGGAAGATTTTTACCCATTCCTGAAGGACAACCGGGAAAAGATCGAGA
AGATCCTGACCTTCCGCATCCCCTACTACGTGGGCCCTCTGGCCAGGGGAAACAGCAGATTCGCCTGGAT
GACCAGAAAGAGCGAGGAAACCATCACCCCCTGGAACTTCGAGGAAGTGGTGGACAAGGGCGCTTCCGCC
CAGAGCTTCATCGAGCGGATGACCAACTTCGATAAGAACCTGCCCAACGAGAAGGTGCTGCCCAAGCACA
GCCTGCTGTACGAGTACTTCACCGTGTATAACGAGCTGACCAAAGTGAAATACGTGACCGAGGGAATGAG
AAAGCCCGCCTTCCTGAGCGGCGAGCAGAAAAAGGCCATCGTGGACCTGCTGTTCAAGACCAACCGGAAA
GTGACCGTGAAGCAGCTGAAAGAGGACTACTTCAAGAAAATCGAGTGCTTCGACTCCGTGGAAATCTCCG
GCGTGGAAGATCGGTTCAACGCCTCCCTGGGCACATACCACGATCTGCTGAAAATTATCAAGGACAAGGA
CTTCCTGGACAATGAGGAAAACGAGGACATTCTGGAAGATATCGTGCTGACCCTGACACTGTTTGAGGAC
AGAGAGATGATCGAGGAACGGCTGAAAACCTATGCCCACCTGTTCGACGACAAAGTGATGAAGCAGCTGA
AGCGGCGGAGATACACCGGCTGGGGCAGGCTGAGCCGGAAGCTGATCAACGGCATCCGGGACAAGCAGTC
CGGCAAGACAATCCTGGATTTCCTGAAGTCCGACGGCTTCGCCAACAGAAACTTCATGCAGCTGATCCAC
GACGACAGCCTGACCTTTAAAGAGGACATCCAGAAAGCCCAGGTGTCCGGCCAGGGCGATAGCCTGCACG
AGCACATTGCCAATCTGGCCGGCAGCCCCGCCATTAAGAAGGGCATCCTGCAGACAGTGAAGGTGGTGGA
CGAGCTCGTGAAAGTGATGGGCCGGCACAAGCCCGAGAACATCGTGATCGAAATGGCCAGAGAGAACCAG
ACCACCCAGAAGGGACAGAAGAACAGCCGCGAGAGAATGAAGCGGATCGAAGAGGGCATCAAAGAGCTGG
GCAGCCAGATCCTGAAAGAACACCCCGTGGAAAACACCCAGCTGCAGAACGAGAAGCTGTACCTGTACTA
CCTGCAGAATGGGCGGGATATGTACGTGGACCAGGAACTGGACATCAACCGGCTGTCCGACTACGATGTG
GACCATATCGTGCCTCAGAGCTTTCTGAAGGACGACTCCATCGACAACAAGGTGCTGACCAGAAGCGACA
AGAACCGGGGCAAGAGCGACAACGTGCCCTCCGAAGAGGTCGTGAAGAAGATGAAGAACTACTGGCGGCA
GCTGCTGAACGCCAAGCTGATTACCCAGAGAAAGTTCGACAATCTGACCAAGGCCGAGAGAGGCGGCCTG
AGCGAACTGGATAAGGCCGGCTTCATCAAGAGACAGCTGGTGGAAACCCGGCAGATCACAAAGCACGTGG
CACAGATCCTGGACTCCCGGATGAACACTAAGTACGACGAGAATGACAAGCTGATCCGGGAAGTGAAAGT
GATCACCCTGAAGTCCAAGCTGGTGTCCGATTTCCGGAAGGATTTCCAGTTTTACAAAGTGCGCGAGATC
AACAACTACCACCACGCCCACGACGCCTACCTGAACGCCGTCGTGGGAACCGCCCTGATCAAAAAGTACC
CTAAGCTGGAAAGCGAGTTCGTGTACGGCGACTACAAGGTGTACGACGTGCGGAAGATGATCGCCAAGAG
CGAGCAGGAAATCGGCAAGGCTACCGCCAAGTACTTCTTCTACAGCAACATCATGAACTTTTTCAAGACC
GAGATTACCCTGGCCAACGGCGAGATCCGGAAGCGGCCTCTGATCGAGACAAACGGCGAAACCGGGGAGA
TCGTGTGGGATAAGGGCCGGGATTTTGCCACCGTGCGGAAAGTGCTGAGCATGCCCCAAGTGAATATCGT
GAAAAAGACCGAGGTGCAGACAGGCGGCTTCAGCAAAGAGTCTATCCTGCCCAAGAGGAACAGCGATAAG
CTGATCGCCAGAAAGAAGGACTGGGACCCTAAGAAGTACGGCGGCTTCGCCAGACCCACCGTGGCCTATT
CTGTGCTGGTGGTGGCCAAAGTGGAAAAGGGCAAGTCCAAGAAACTGAAGAGTGTGAAAGAGCTGCTGGG
GATCACCATCATGGAAAGAAGCAGCTTCGAGAAGAATCCCATCGACTTTCTGGAAGCCAAGGGCTACAAA
GAAGTGAAAAAGGACCTGATCATCAAGCTGCCTAAGTACTCCCTGTTCGAGCTGGAAAACGGCCGGAAGA
GAATGCTGGCCTCTGCCGGCATCCTGCAGAAGGGAAACGAACTGGCCCTGCCCTCCAAATATGTGAACTT
CCTGTACCTGGCCAGCCACTATGAGAAGCTGAAGGGCTCCCCCGAGGATAATGAGCAGAAACAGCTGTTT
GTGGAACAGCACAAGCACTACCTGGACGAGATCATCGAGCAGATCAGCGAGTTCTCCAAGAGAGTGATCC
TGGCCGACGCTAATCTGGACAAAGTGCTGTCCGCCTACAACAAGCACCGGGATAAGCCCATCAGAGAGCA
GGCCGAGAATATCATCCACCTGTTTACCCTGACCAATCTGGGAGCCCCTGCCGCCTTCAAGTACTTTGAC
ACCACCATCGACCGGAAGATGTACAGAAGCACCAAAGAGGTGCTGGACGCCACCCTGATCCACCAGAGCA
TCACCGGCCTGTACGAGACACGGATCGACCTGTCTCAGCTGGGAGGTGACAGCGGCGGGAGCGGCGGGAG
CGGGGGGAGCACTAATCTGAGCGACATCATTGAGAAGGAGACTGGGAAACAGCTGGTCATTCAGGAGTCC
ATCCTGATGCTGCCTGAGGAGGTGGAGGAAGTGATCGGCAACAAGCCAGAGTCTGACATCCTGGTGCACA
CCGCCTACGACGAGTCCACAGATGAGAATGTGATGCTGCTGACCTCTGACGCCCCCGAGTATAAGCCTTG
GGCCCTGGTCATCCAGGATTCTAACGGCGAGAATAAGATCAAGATGCTGAGCGGAGGATCCGGAGGATCT
GGAGGCAGCACCAACCTGTCTGACATCATCGAGAAGGAGACAGGCAAGCAGCTGGTCATCCAGGAGAGCA
TCCTGATGCTGCCCGAAGAAGTCGAAGAAGTGATCGGAAACAAGCCTGAGAGCGATATCCTGGTCCATAC
CGCCTACGACGAGAGTACCGACGAAAATGTGATGCTGCTGACATCCGACGCCCCAGAGTATAAGCCCTGG
GCTCTGGTCATCCAGGATTCCAACGGAGAGAACAAAATCAAAATGCTGTCTGGCGGCTCAAAAAGAACCG
CCGACGGCAGCGAATTCGAGCCCAAGAAGAAGAGGAAAGTCGGAAGCGGAGCTACTAACTTCAGCCTGCT
GAAGCAGGCTGGAGACGTGGAGGAGAACCCTGGACCTATGGTGAGCAAGGGCGAGGAGCTGTTCACCGGG
GTGGTGCCCATCCTGGTCGAGCTGGACGGCGACGTAAACGGCCACAAGTTCAGCGTGTCCGGCGAGGGCG
AGGGCGATGCCACCTACGGCAAGCTGACCCTGAAGTTCATCTGCACCACCGGCAAGCTGCCCGTGCCCTG
GCCCACCCTCGTGACCACCCTGACCTATGGAGTGCAGTGCTTCAGCCGCTACCCCGACCACATGAAGCAG
CACGACTTCTTCAAGTCCGCCATGCCCGAAGGCTACGTCCAGGAGCGCACCATCTTCTTCAAGGACGACG
GCAACTACAAGACCCGCGCCGAGGTGAAGTTCGAGGGCGACACCCTGGTGAACCGCATCGAGCTGAAGGG
CATCGACTTCAAGGAGGACGGCAACATCCTGGGGCACAAGCTGGAGTACAACTACAACAGCCACAACGTC
TATATCATGGCCGACAAGCAGAAGAACGGCATCAAGGTGAACTTCAAGATCCGCCACAACATCGAGGACG
GCAGCGTGCAGCTCGCCGACCACTACCAGCAGAACACCCCCATCGGCGACGGCCCCGTGCTGCTGCCCGA
CAACCACTACCTGAGCACCCAGTCCGCCCTGAGCAAAGACCCCAACGAGAAGCGCGATCACATGGTCCTG
CTGGAGTTCGTGACCGCCGCCGGGATCACTCTCGGCATGGACGAGCTGTACAAGTCTGGTGGTTCTCCCA
AGAAGAAGAGGAAAGTCTAACCGGTCATCATCACCATCACCATTGAGTTTAAACCCGCTGATCAGCCTCG
ACTGTGCCTTCTAGTTGCCAGCCATCTGTTGTTTGCCCCTCCCCCGTGCCTTCCTTGACCCTGGAAGGTG
CCACTCCCACTGTCCTTTCCTAATAAAATGAGGAAATTGCATCGCATTGTCTGAGTAGGTGTCATTCTAT
TCTGGGGGGTGGGGTGGGGCAGGACAGCAAGGGGGAGGATTGGGAAGACAATAGCAGGCATGCTGGGGAT
GCGGTGGGCTCTATGGCTTCTGAGGCGGAAAGAACCAGCTGGGGCTCGATACCGTCGACCTCTAGCTAGA
GCTTGGCGTAATCATGGTCATAGCTGTTTCCTGTGTGAAATTGTTATCCGCTCACAATTCCACACAACAT
ACGAGCCGGAAGCATAAAGTGTAAAGCCTAGGGTGCCTAATGAGTGAGCTAACTCACATTAATTGCGTTG
CGCTCACTGCCCGCTTTCCAGTCGGGAAACCTGTCGTGCCAGCTGCATTAATGAATCGGCCAACGCGCGG
GGAGAGGCGGTTTGCGTATTGGGCGCTCTTCCGCTTCCTCGCTCACTGACTCGCTGCGCTCGGTCGTTCG
GCTGCGGCGAGCGGTATCAGCTCACTCAAAGGCGGTAATACGGTTATCCACAGAATCAGGGGATAACGCA
GGAAAGAACATGTGAGCAAAAGGCCAGCAAAAGGCCAGGAACCGTAAAAAGGCCGCGTTGCTGGCGTTTT
TCCATAGGCTCCGCCCCCCTGACGAGCATCACAAAAATCGACGCTCAAGTCAGAGGTGGCGAAACCCGAC
AGGACTATAAAGATACCAGGCGTTTCCCCCTGGAAGCTCCCTCGTGCGCTCTCCTGTTCCGACCCTGCCG
CTTACCGGATACCTGTCCGCCTTTCTCCCTTCGGGAAGCGTGGCGCTTTCTCATAGCTCACGCTGTAGGT
ATCTCAGTTCGGTGTAGGTCGTTCGCTCCAAGCTGGGCTGTGTGCACGAACCCCCCGTTCAGCCCGACCG
CTGCGCCTTATCCGGTAACTATCGTCTTGAGTCCAACCCGGTAAGACACGACTTATCGCCACTGGCAGCA
GCCACTGGTAACAGGATTAGCAGAGCGAGGTATGTAGGCGGTGCTACAGAGTTCTTGAAGTGGTGGCCTA
ACTACGGCTACACTAGAAGAACAGTATTTGGTATCTGCGCTCTGCTGAAGCCAGTTACCTTCGGAAAAAG
AGTTGGTAGCTCTTGATCCGGCAAACAAACCACCGCTGGTAGCGGTGGTTTTTTTGTTTGCAAGCAGCAG
ATTACGCGCAGAAAAAAAGGATCTCAAGAAGATCCTTTGATCTTTTCTACGGGGTCTGACACTCAGTGGA
ACGAAAACTCACGTTAAGGGATTTTGGTCATGAGATTATCAAAAAGGATCTTCACCTAGATCCTTTTAAA
TTAAAAATGAAGTTTTAAATCAATCTAAAGTATATATGAGTAAACTTGGTCTGACAGTTACCAATGCTTA
ATCAGTGAGGCACCTATCTCAGCGATCTGTCTATTTCGTTCATCCATAGTTGCCTGACTCCCCGTCGTGT
AGATAACTACGATACGGGAGGGCTTACCATCTGGCCCCAGTGCTGCAATGATACCGCGAGACCCACGCTC
ACCGGCTCCAGATTTATCAGCAATAAACCAGCCAGCCGGAAGGGCCGAGCGCAGAAGTGGTCCTGCAACT
TTATCCGCCTCCATCCAGTCTATTAATTGTTGCCGGGAAGCTAGAGTAAGTAGTTCGCCAGTTAATAGTT
TGCGCAACGTTGTTGCCATTGCTACAGGCATCGTGGTGTCACGCTCGTCGTTTGGTATGGCTTCATTCAG
CTCCGGTTCCCAACGATCAAGGCGAGTTACATGATCCCCCATGTTGTGCAAAAAAGCGGTTAGCTCCTTC
GGTCCTCCGATCGTTGTCAGAAGTAAGTTGGCCGCAGTGTTATCACTCATGGTTATGGCAGCACTGCATA
ATTCTCTTACTGTCATGCCATCCGTAAGATGCTTTTCTGTGACTGGTGAGTACTCAACCAAGTCATTCTG
AGAATAGTGTATGCGGCGACCGAGTTGCTCTTGCCCGGCGTCAATACGGGATAATACCGCGCCACATAGC
AGAACTTTAAAAGTGCTCATCATTGGAAAACGTTCTTCGGGGCGAAAACTCTCAAGGATCTTACCGCTGT
TGAGATCCAGTTCGATGTAACCCACTCGTGCACCCAACTGATCTTCAGCATCTTTTACTTTCACCAGCGT
TTCTGGGTGAGCAAAAACAGGAAGGCAAAATGCCGCAAAAAAGGGAATAAGGGCGACACGGAAATGTTGA
ATACTCATACTCTTCCTTTTTCAATATTATTGAAGCATTTATCAGGGTTATTGTCTCATGAGCGGATACA
TATTTGAATGTATTTAGAAAAATAAACAAATAGGGGTTCCGCGCACATTTCCCCGAAAAGTGCCACCTGA
CGTCGACGGATCGGGAGATCGATCTCCCGATCCCCTAGGGTCGACTCTCAGTACAATCTGCTCTGATGCC
GCATAGTTAAGCCAGTATCTGCTCCCTGCTTGTGTGTTGGAGGTCGCTGAGTAGTGCGCGAGCAAAATTT
A
Features (pLannotate 1.2.2; 19 found; start..end, strand, type, name):
    102..481     +  enhancer       CMV enhancer: human cytomegalovirus immediate early enhancer
    482..685     +  promoter       CMV promoter: human cytomegalovirus (CMV) immediate early promoter
    727..745     +  promoter       T7 promoter: promoter for bacteriophage T7 RNA polymerase
    816..1307    +  CDS            tadA: TADA_ECOLI - Also known as yfhC. Experimental evidence at protein level: Swiss-Prot protein existence level 1. Catalyzes the deamination of adenosine to inosine at the wobble position 34 of tRNA(Arg2). Essential for cell viability. From Escherichia coli (strain K12).
   1410..3011    +  CDS            dCas9(N): N-terminal portion of catalytically inactive Streptococcus pyogenes dCas9 carrying the D10A mutation (Zetsche et al., 2015)
   3012..5506    +  CDS            Cas9(C) (fragment): C-terminal portion of Streptococcus pyogenes Cas9 (Zetsche et al., 2015)
   5820..6068    +  CDS            UGI: UNGI_BPPB2 - Experimental evidence at protein level: Swiss-Prot protein existence level 1. This protein binds specifically and reversibly to the host uracil-DNA glycosylase, preventing removal of uracil residues from PBS2 DNA by the host uracil-excision repair system. From Bacillus phage PBS2 (Bacteriophage PBS2).
   6198..6914    +  CDS            EGFP: EGFP is a basic (constitutively fluorescent) green fluorescent protein published in 1996, derived from Aequorea victoria. It is reported to be a rapidly-maturing weak dimer with moderate acid sensitivity.
   7002..7226    +  polyA_signal   bGH poly(A) signal: bovine growth hormone polyadenylation signal
   7230..7251    +  promoter       SV40 promoter (fragment): SV40 enhancer and early promoter
   7256..7272    +  misc_feature   MCS (fragment): pBluescript multiple cloning site
   7321..7337    -  protein_bind   lac operator: The lac repressor binds to the lac operator to inhibit transcription in E. coli. This inhibition can be relieved by adding lactose or isopropyl-β-D-thiogalactopyranoside (IPTG). lac repressor encoded by lacI
   7345..7375    -  promoter       lac promoter: promoter for the E. coli lac operon
   7390..7411    -  protein_bind   CAP binding site: CAP binding activates transcription in the presence of cAMP. E. coli catabolite activator protein
   7424..7516    -  CDS            lacI (fragment): lac repressor; lacI; The lac repressor binds to the lac operator to inhibit transcription in E. coli. This inhibition can be relieved by adding lactose or isopropyl-β-D-thiogalactopyranoside (IPTG).
   7699..8287    -  rep_origin     ori: high-copy-number ColE1/pMB1/pBR322/pUC origin of replication
   8458..9318    -  CDS            AmpR: β-lactamase; bla; confers resistance to ampicillin, carbenicillin, and related antibiotics
   9319..9423    -  promoter       AmpR promoter: bla
   9494..9538    -  misc_feature   bom (fragment): basis of mobility region from pBR322
