[The description below was written by a language model from this plasmid's Addgene catalogue record and pLannotate feature annotations shown in this document.]
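Description:
pCMV-T7-TadCBEd-SpCas9(ARGIMR)-P2A-EGFP (BKS1036) is a 9.6 kb mammalian expression and CRISPR plasmid built on the pCMV_ABEmax_P2A_GFP backbone. It encodes a cytosine base editor with an altered-PAM SpCas9 domain. It is propagated in E. coli as a high-copy plasmid through a ColE1/pUC-type origin, with ampicillin selection from the β-lactamase gene. The remaining annotated backbone elements (lac promoter/operator, CAP site, and fragments of lacI, bom and the SV40 promoter) appear to be vector remnants with no role in the payload.

The single human codon-optimized open reading frame is preceded by the CMV enhancer/promoter for expression in human cells. A T7 promoter lies just downstream, which allows in vitro transcription of the editor mRNA. The fusion begins with an N-terminal bipartite NLS and TadA-CDd, a variant of the E. coli tRNA adenosine deaminase TadA carrying mutations that give it cytidine deaminase activity. This is joined to SpCas9 D10A nickase, which the annotation tool splits into N- and C-terminal Cas9 segments. The nickase carries the "ARGIMR" residue set at positions 1135, 1136, 1218, 1219, 1335 and 1337 (D1135A, S1136R, G1218 retained, E1219I, R1335M, T1337R); the record does not state the resulting PAM preference. Two copies of uracil glycosylase inhibitor follow according to the catalogue, although only one UGI is annotated in the feature table. UGI blocks uracil excision and so favours C-to-T outcomes. A second BPNLS and a P2A peptide then link to EGFP, which is released as a separate fluorescent marker for identifying or sorting transfected cells, and a bGH polyadenylation signal ends the transcript. No guide RNA cassette is annotated, so the sgRNA must be provided separately. The plasmid comes from work on engineering custom Cas9 PAM variants by scalable engineering and machine learning.
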