Addgene plasmid #223132: pCMV-T7-TadCBEd-SpCas9(ARGIMR)-P2A-EGFP (BKS1036)
Purpose: pCMV and pT7 Human expression plasmid for TadCBEd using SpCas9 CBE enzyme with ARGIMR amino acids at positions 1135,1136,1218,1219,1335,T1337 with C-term BPNLS-P2A-EGFP
Depositing lab: Benjamin Kleinstiver. Depositing organization: Massachusetts General Hospital. Publication: Custom CRISPR-Cas9 PAM variants via scalable engineering and machine learning. Silverstein RA, Kim N, Kroell AS, Walton RT, Delano J, Butcher RM, Pacesa M, Smith BK, Christie KA, Ha LL, Meis RJ, Clark AB, Spinner AD, Lazzarotto CR, Li Y, Matsubara A, Urbina EO, Dahl GA, Correia BE, Marks DS, Tsai SQ, Pinello L, De Ravin SS, Liu Q, Kleinstiver BP. Nature. 2025 Apr 22. doi: 10.1038/s41586-025-09021-y. PubMed 40262634.
Backbone
  Vector backbone: pCMV_ABEmax_P2A_GFP
  Backbone manufacturer: David Liu, Addgene plasmid #112101
  Vector type: Mammalian Expression, CRISPR
Growth in bacteria
  Bacterial resistance: Ampicillin, 100 μg/mL
  Growth temperature: 37°C
  Growth strain: DH5alpha
  Copy number: High Copy
Gene/Insert
  Gene/Insert name: human codon optimized TadA-CDd-SpCas9(ARGIMR)-2xUGI-P2A-EGFP (alt names: BKS1036; TadCBEd-SpCas9(ARGIMR))
  Species: Synthetic
  Mutation: TadA-CDd mutations; nSpCas9(D10A/ARGIMR)=D1135A, S1136R, G1218G, E1219I, R1335M, T1337R
  Promoter: CMV and T7
  Tag / fusion protein: BPNLS-TadA-CDd (N terminal on insert); 2xUGI-BPNLS-P2A-EGFP (C terminal on insert)
  Cloning method: Gibson Cloning
  Sequencing primers: 5′ oBK6928-CCAAGTCTCCACCCCATTGACG; 3′ oBK219-GGGAGTGGCACCTTCCAGGGTC
Terms and licenses: Academic/Nonprofit Terms; Industry Terms: Not Available to Industry
How to cite: pCMV-T7-TadCBEd-SpCas9(ARGIMR)-P2A-EGFP (BKS1036) was a gift from Benjamin Kleinstiver (Addgene plasmid # 223132 ; http://n2t.net/addgene:223132 ; RRID:Addgene_223132)
